Addgene plasmid #63396: pFusX3-51
Purpose: Encodes RVD positions 7-9 in TALEN assembly
Depositing lab: Stephen Ekker. Depositing organization: Mayo Foundation for Medical Education and Research. Publication: FusX: A rapid one-step TALE assembly system for genome science. Ma AC, McNulty MS, Tanya PL, Jarryd CM, Martinez-Galvez G, Argue DP, Lee HB, Urban MD, Bullard CE, Blackburn PR, Man TK, Clark KJ, Ekker SC. Hum Gene Ther. 2016 Jun;27(6):451-63. doi: 10.1089/hum.2015.172 PubMed 26854857.
Backbone
  Vector backbone: FusX3
  Backbone size w/o insert (bp): 3015
  Vector type: TALEN
Growth in bacteria
  Bacterial resistance: Spectinomycin, 50 μg/mL
  Growth temperature: 37°C
  Growth strain: DH5alpha
  Copy number: High Copy
Gene/Insert
  Gene/Insert name: NG NI NN (alt name: X3_TAG)
  Species: Synthetic
  Mutation: none
  Cloning method: Restriction Enzyme; 5′ cloning site BsaI (destroyed during cloning); 3′ cloning site BsaI (destroyed during cloning)
  Sequencing primers: 5′ pCR8_F1; 3′ pCR8_R1
Terms and licenses: Academic/Nonprofit Terms; Industry Terms: Not Available to Industry
How to cite: pFusX3-51 was a gift from Stephen Ekker (Addgene plasmid # 63396 ; http://n2t.net/addgene:63396 ; RRID:Addgene_63396)
