[The description below was written by a language model from this plasmid's Addgene catalogue record.]
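Description:
pFusX3-51 is a library component plasmid of the FusX system, a rapid one-step method for assembling TALE repeat arrays used to build TALENs and related DNA-targeting proteins. It is built on the FusX3 backbone (about 3 kb without the insert), is maintained as a high-copy plasmid in standard E. coli cloning strains, and is selected with spectinomycin. No feature table accompanies the record, so the origin of replication and any other backbone elements are not stated, although the listed sequencing primers are of the pCR8 type.

The insert is a synthetic, pre-assembled trimer of TALE repeats carrying the repeat-variable diresidues NG, NI and NN, in that order. Under the standard TALE code these RVDs recognise T, A and G respectively, which matches the alternative insert name X3_TAG. The trimer is assigned to positions 7 to 9 of the final repeat array, so this plasmid is the choice whenever a target sequence reads TAG at those positions; sibling plasmids in the same sub-library would cover the other triplet combinations. The trimer was cloned in using BsaI, a type IIS enzyme typical of Golden Gate cloning, and both BsaI sites were destroyed in the process. The record does not specify which enzyme sites release the module during the subsequent assembly step.

The plasmid carries no promoter or expression cassette that is noted in the record and is not intended for expression on its own. It serves purely as a building block, to be combined with the modules for the other repeat positions and a receiver vector to produce a full-length custom TALE or TALEN for genome editing applications.
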