>Addgene plasmid #63396 | pFusX3-51 | depositor partial sequence | sequence record 105310 | pFusX3_TAG
AGTCTTAAGCGTCTCCATGGCCTGACCCCGGACCAAGTGGTGGCTATCGCCAGCAACGGTGGCGGCAAGC
AAGCGCTCGAAACGGTGCAGCGGCTGTTGCCGGTGCTGTGCCAGGACCATGGCCTCACACCCGATCAGGT
CGTGGCTATCGCCAGCAACATTGGCGGCAAGCAAGCGCTCGAAACGGTGCAGCGGCTGTTGCCGGTGCTG
TGCCAGGACCATGGCCTGACCCCGGACCAAGTGGTGGCTATCGCCAGCAACAATGGCGGCAAGCAAGCGC
TCGAAACGGTGCAGCGGCTGTTGCCGGTGCTGTGCCAGGACCATGGCCTGCGAGACGTC
