>Addgene plasmid #63396 | pFusX3-51 | depositor partial sequence | sequence record 105311 | FusX3
CGTCTCCATGGCCTGACCCCGGACCAAGTGGTGGCTATCGAGACCGGCGCCGCTACGGGCGCGTCCCATT
CGCCATTCAGGCTGCGCAACTGTTGGGAAGGGCGATCGGTGCGGGCTCTTCGCTATTACGCCAGCTGGCG
AAAGGGGGATGTGCTGCAAGGCGATTAAGTTGGGAACGCCAGGGTTTTCCCAGTCACGACGTTGTAAAAC
GACGGCCAGTGAGCGCGCGTAATCGACTCACTATAGGGCGAATTGGGTACCGGGCCCCCCCTCGAGGTCC
TCCAGCTTTTGTTCCCTTTAGTGAGGGTTAATTGCGCGCTTGGCGTAATCATGGTCATAGCTGTTTCCTG
TGTGAAATTGTTATCCGCTCACAATTCCACACAACATACGAGCCGGAAGCATAAAGTGTAAAGCCTGGGG
TGCCTAATGAGTGAGCTAACTCACATTAATTGCGTTGCGCTCACTGCCCGCTTTCCACCGGTGGTCTCTG
GCGGCAAGCAAGCGCTCGAAACGGTGCAGCGGCTGTTGCCGGTGCTGTGCCAGGACCATGGCCTGCGAGA
CGTCTAGACCAGCCAGGACAGAAATGCCTCGACTTCGCTGCTACCCAAGGTTGCCGGGTGACGCACACCG
TGGAAACGGATGAAGGCACGAACCCAGTGGACATAAGCCTGTTCGGTTCGTAAGCTGTAATGCAAGTAGC
GTATGCGCTCACGCAACTGGTCCAGAACCTTGACCGAACGCAGCGGTGGTAACGGCGCAGTGGCGGTTTT
CATGGCTTGTTATGACTGTTTTTTTGGGGTACAGTCTATGCCTCGGGCATCCAAGCAGCAAGCGCGTTAC
GCCGTGGGTCGATGTTTGATGTTATGGAGCAGCAACGATGTTACGCAGCAGGGCAGTCGCCCTAAAACAA
AGTTAAACATTATGAGGGAAGCGGTGATCGCCGAAGTATCGACTCAACTATCAGAGGTAGTTGGCGTCAT
CGAGCGCCATCTCGAACCGACGTTGCTGGCCGTACATTTGTACGGCTCCGCAGTGGATGGCGGCCTGAAG
CCACACAGTGATATTGATTTGCTGGTTACGGTGACCGTAAGGCTTGATGAAACAACGCGGCGAGCTTTGA
TCAACGACCTTTTGGAAACTTCGGCTTCCCCTGGAGAGAGCGAGATTCTCCGCGCTGTAGAAGTCACCAT
TGTTGTGCACGACGACATCATTCCGTGGCGTTATCCAGCTAAGCGCGAACTGCAATTTGGAGAATGGCAG
CGCAATGACATTCTTGCAGGTATCTTCGAGCCAGCCACGATCGACATTGATCTGGCTATCTTGCTGACAA
AAGCAAGAGAACATAGCGTTGCCTTGGTAGGTCCAGCGGCGGAGGAACTCTTTGATCCGGTTCCTGAACA
GGATCTATTTGAGGCGCTAAATGAAACCTTAACGCTATGGAACTCGCCGCCCGACTGGGCTGGCGATGAG
CGAAATGTAGTGCTTACGTTGTCCCGCATTTGGTACAGCGCAGTAACCGGCAAAATCGCGCCGAAGGATG
TCGCTGCCGACTGGGCAATGGAGCGCCTGCCGGCCCAGTATCAGCCCGTCATACTTGAAGCTAGACAGGC
TTATCTTGGACAAGAAGAAGATCGCTTGGCCTCGCGCGCAGATCAGTTGGAAGAATTTGTCCACTACGTG
AAAGGCGAGATCACCAAGGTAGTCGGCAAATAACCCTCGAGCCACCCATGACCAAAATCCCTTAACGTGA
GTTACGCGTCGTTCCACTGAGCGTCAGACCCCGTAGAAAAGATCAAAGGATCTTCTTGAGATCCTTTTTT
TCTGCGCGTAATCTGCTGCTTGCAAACAAAAAAACCACCGCTACCAGCGGTGGTTTGTTTGCCGGATCAA
GAGCTACCAACTCTTTTTCCGAAGGTAACTGGCTTCAGCAGAGCGCAGATACCAAATACTGTCCTTCTAG
TGTAGCCGTAGTTAGGCCACCACTTCAAGAACTCTGTAGCACCGCCTACATACCTCGCTCTGCTAATCCT
GTTACCAGTGGCTGCTGCCAGTGGCGATAAGTCGTGTCTTACCGGGTTGGACTCAAGACGATAGTTACCG
GATAAGGCGCAGCGGTCGGGCTGAACGGGGGGTTCGTGCACACAGCCCAGCTTGGAGCGAACGACCTACA
CCGAACTGAGATACCTACAGCGTGAGCATTGAGAAAGCGCCACGCTTCCCGAAGGGAGAAAGGCGGACAG
GTATCCGGTAAGCGGCAGGGTCGGAACAGGAGAGCGCACGAGGGAGCTTCCAGGGGGAAACGCCTGGTAT
CTTTATAGTCCTGTCGGGTTTCGCCACCTCTGACTTGAGCGTCGATTTTTGTGATGCTCGTCAGGGGGGC
GGAGCCTATGGAAAAACGCCAGCAACGCGGCCTTTTTACGGTTCCTGGCCTTTTGCTGGCCTTTTGCTCA
CATGTTCTTTCCTGCGTTATCCCCTGATTCTGTGGATAACCGTATTACCGCCTTTGAGTGAGCTGATACC
GCTCGCCGCAGCCGAACGACCGAGCGCAGCGAGTCAGTGAGCGAGGAAGCGGAAGAGCGCCCAATACGCA
AACCGCCTCTCCCCGCGCGTTGGCCGATTCATTAATGCAGCTGGCACGACAGGTTTCCCGACTGGAAAGC
GGGCAGTGAGCGCAACGCAATTAATACGCGTACCGCTAGCCAGGAAGAGTTTGTAGAAACGCAAAAAGGC
CATCCGTCAGGATGGCCTTCTGCTTAGTTTGATGCCTGGCAGTTTATGGCGGGCGTCCTGCCCGCCACCC
TCCGGGCCGTTGCTTCACAACGTTCAAATCCGCTCCCGGCGGATTTGTCCTACTCAGGAGAGCGTTCACC
GACAAACAACAGATAAAACGAAAGGCCCAGTCTTCCGACTGAGCCTTTCGTTTTATTTGATGCCTGGCAG
TTCCCTACTCTCGCGTTAACGCTAGCATGGATGTTTTCCCAGTCACGACGTTGTAAAACGACGGCCAGTC
TTAAG
