>Addgene plasmid #63396 | pFusX3-51 | addgene partial sequence | sequence record 115433 | pCR8_R1 5'-cgaaccgaacaggcttatgt-3'
GTGCGTCACCCGGCAACCTTGGGTAGCAGCGAAGTCGAGGCATTTCTGTCCTGGCTGGTCTAGACGTCTC
GCAGGCCATGGTCCTGGCACAGCACCGGCAACAGCCGCTGCACCGTTTCGAGCGCTTGCTTGCCGCCATT
GTTGCTGGCGATAGCCACCACTTGGTCCGGGGTCAGGCCATGGTCCTGGCACAGCACCGGCAACAGCCGC
TGCACCGTTTCGAGCGCTTGCTTGCCGCCAATGTTGCTGGCGATAGCCACGACCTGATCGGGTGTGAGGC
CATGGTCCTGGCACAGCACCGGCAACAGCCGCTGCACCGTTTCGAGCGCTTGCTTGCCGCCACCGTTGCT
GGCGATAGCCACCACTTGGTCCGGGGTCAGGCCATGGAGACGCTTAAGACTGGCCGTCGTTTTACAACGT
CGTGACTGGGAAAACATCCATGCTAGCGTTAACGCGAGAGTAGGGAACTGCCAGGCATCAAATAAAACGA
AAGGCTCAGTCGGAAGACTGGGCCTTTCGTTTTATCTGTTGTTTGTCGGTGAACGCTCTCCTGAGTAGGA
CAAATCCGCCGGGAGCGGATTTGAACGTTGTGAAGCAACGGCCCGGAGGGTGGCGGGCAGGACGCCCGCC
ATAAACTGCCAGGCATCAAACTAAGCAGAAGGCCATCCTGA
